Addgene plasmid #197493: pHTN-Halo-TEV-ATG3_C264A
Purpose: Mammalian Expression of human ATG3 C264A
Depositing lab: James Hurley. Depositing organization: University of California, Berkeley.
Backbone
  Vector backbone: pHTN
  Vector type: Mammalian Expression
Growth in bacteria
  Bacterial resistance: Ampicillin, 100 μg/mL
  Growth temperature: 37°C
  Growth strain: DH5alpha
  Copy number: High Copy
Gene/Insert
  Gene/Insert name: ATG3
  Species: H. sapiens (human)
  Mutation: C264A
  Entrez Gene: ATG3 (a.k.a. APG3, APG3-LIKE, APG3L, PC3-96, hApg3)
  Tag / fusion protein: Halo (N terminal on insert)
  Cloning method: Restriction Enzyme; 5′ cloning site Unknown (unknown if destroyed); 3′ cloning site Unknown (unknown if destroyed)
Terms and licenses: Academic/Nonprofit Terms; Industry Terms: Not Available to Industry
How to cite: pHTN-Halo-TEV-ATG3_C264A was a gift from James Hurley (Addgene plasmid # 197493 ; http://n2t.net/addgene:197493 ; RRID:Addgene_197493)
