[The description below was written by a language model from this plasmid's Addgene catalogue record and pLannotate feature annotations shown in this document.]
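Description:
pHTN-Halo-TEV-ATG3_C264A is a 7,044 nt mammalian expression plasmid built on the pHTN backbone, designed to produce human ATG3 carrying a C264A substitution as an N-terminal HaloTag fusion. In bacteria it is maintained at high copy through a ColE1/pUC-type origin and selected with ampicillin via the β-lactamase gene. A ColE1-derived cer site is also present, which helps keep the plasmid in monomeric form. A separate cassette in which the SV40 enhancer/early promoter drives the neo gene, followed by a synthetic polyadenylation signal, offers the option of G418 selection in mammalian cells.

The expression unit begins with the human cytomegalovirus immediate early enhancer and promoter, followed by a chimeric β-globin/immunoglobulin intron that generally improves transcript processing and expression. A T7 promoter sits just upstream of the coding region and could also support in vitro transcription. The open reading frame encodes HaloTag, a modified bacterial dehalogenase that bonds covalently to chloroalkane ligands, then a TEV protease recognition site, then ATG3, with an SV40 poly(A) signal annotated downstream. This layout allows the fusion to be captured on or labelled with HaloTag ligands, and the tag to be removed by TEV cleavage.

ATG3 is the E2-like enzyme that conjugates ATG8-family proteins to phosphatidylethanolamine during autophagy. The record does not explain the purpose of the C264A change beyond naming it, and the cloning sites are listed as unknown. Several short annotated fragments (SET1, T7 terminator, large T antigen, M13 ori, bom, tnpA) appear to be backbone remnants or partial matches rather than functional elements.
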