Features (pLannotate 1.2.2; 21 found; start..end, strand, type, name):
    104..481     +  enhancer       CMV enhancer: human cytomegalovirus immediate early enhancer
    483..682     +  promoter       CMV promoter: human cytomegalovirus (CMV) immediate early promoter
    821..953     +  intron         chimeric intron: chimera between introns from human β-globin and immunoglobulin heavy chain genes
    997..1015    +  promoter       T7 promoter: promoter for bacteriophage T7 RNA polymerase
   1031..1921    +  CDS            HaloTag®: modified bacterial dehalogenase that forms covalent bonds with chloroalkane derivatives
   1934..1954    +  CDS            TEV site: tobacco etch virus (TEV) protease recognition and cleavage site
   1985..2926    +  CDS            ATG3: ATG3_HUMAN - Also known as APG3, APG3L. Experimental evidence at protein level: Swiss-Prot protein existence level 1. E2 conjugating enzyme required for the cytoplasm to vacuole transport (Cvt), autophagy, and mitochondrial homeostasis. Responsible for the E2-like covalent binding of phosphatidylethanolamine to the C- terminal Gly of ATG8-like proteins (GABARAP, GABARAPL1, GABARAPL2 or MAP1LC3A). The ATG12-ATG5 conjugate plays a role of an E3 and promotes the transfer of ATG8-like proteins from ATG3 to phosphatidylethanolamine (PE). This step is required for the membrane association of ATG8-li
   2940..2965    +  CDS            SET1 (fragment): solubility-enhancement tag derived from T7 phage gene 10B
   2973..2989    +  terminator     T7 terminator (fragment): transcription terminator for bacteriophage T7 RNA polymerase
   3009..3130    -  polyA_signal   SV40 poly(A) signal: SV40 polyadenylation signal
   3153..3221    -  CDS            large T antigen (fragment): large T antigen from SV40 (simian virus 40)
   3226..3258    +  rep_origin     M13 ori (fragment): M13 bacteriophage origin of replication; arrow indicates direction of (+) strand synthesis
   3259..3310    -  misc_feature   bom (fragment): basis of mobility region from pBR322
   3375..3732    +  promoter       SV40 promoter: SV40 enhancer and early promoter
   3783..4574    +  CDS            neo: KKA2_KLEPN - Also known as kan, nptII. Experimental evidence at protein level: Swiss-Prot protein existence level 1. Resistance to kanamycin, neomycin, paromomycin, ribostamycin, butirosin and gentamicin B. From Klebsiella pneumoniae.
   4641..4689    +  polyA_signal   poly(A) signal: synthetic polyadenylation signal
   4710..4802    -  CDS            tnpA (fragment): TN5P_ECOLX - Also known as tnp. Experimental evidence at protein level: Swiss-Prot protein existence level 1. Mediates transposition of transposon Tn5 by a 'cut and paste' mechanism. First, the monomeric transposase binds the 19 bp inverted DNA repeats flanking the transposon. Then, dimerization of the DNA- bound transposase creates a synaptic DNA complex. After nicking of the first DNA strand, excision of the transposon proceeds through a series of intermediates. The transposase then mediates the insertion of the transposon at a new site by strand transfer. The activity of the wild- type tran
   4845..4949    +  promoter       AmpR promoter: bla
   4950..5810    +  CDS            AmpR: β-lactamase; bla; confers resistance to ampicillin, carbenicillin, and related antibiotics
   5968..6556    -  rep_origin     ori: high-copy-number ColE1/pMB1/pBR322/pUC origin of replication
   6672..6955    +  misc_feature   cer region: ColE1-derived recombination site that helps to maintain plasmids as monomers
>Addgene plasmid #197493 | pHTN-Halo-TEV-ATG3_C264A | addgene full sequence | sequence record 389448 | Addgene NGS Result
TATAGCATAAATCAATATTGGCTATTGGCCATTGCATACGTTGTATCTATATCATAATATGTACATTTAT
ATTGGCTCATGTCCAATATGACCGCCATGTTGGCATTGATTATTGACTAGTTATTAATAGTAATCAATTA
CGGGGTCATTAGTTCATAGCCCATATATGGAGTTCCGCGTTACATAACTTACGGTAAATGGCCCGCCTGG
CTGACCGCCCAACGACCCCCGCCCATTGACGTCAATAATGACGTATGTTCCCATAGTAACGCCAATAGGG
ACTTTCCATTGACGTCAATGGGTGGAGTATTTACGGTAAACTGCCCACTTGGCAGTACATCAAGTGTATC
ATATGCCAAGTCCGCCCCCTATTGACGTCAATGACGGTAAATGGCCCGCCTGGCATTATGCCCAGTACAT
GACCTTACGGGACTTTCCTACTTGGCAGTACATCTACGTATTAGTCATCGCTATTACCATGGTGATGCGG
TTTTGGCAGTACACCAATGGGCGTGGATAGCGGTTTGACTCACGGGGATTTCCAAGTCTCCACCCCATTG
ACGTCAATGGGAGTTTGTTTTGGCACCAAAATCAACGGGACTTTCCAAAATGTCGTAATAACCCCGCCCC
GTTGACGCAAATGGGCGGTAGGCGTGTACGGTGGGAGGTCTATATAAGCAGAGCTGGTTTAGTGAACCGT
CAGATCACTAGAAGCTTTATTGCGGTAGTTTATCACAGTTAAATTGCTAACGCAGTCAGTGCTTCTGACA
CAACAGTCTCGAACTTAAGCTGCAGAAGTTGGTCGTGAGGCACTGGGCAGGTAAGTATCAAGGTTACAAG
ACAGGTTTAAGGAGACCAATAGAAACTGGGCTTGTCGAGACAGAGAAGACTCTTGCGTTTCTGATAGGCA
CCTATTGGTCTTACTGACATCCACTTTGCCTTTCTCTCCACAGGTGTCCACTCCCAGTTCAATTACAGCT
CTTAAGGCTAGAGTATTAATACGACTCACTATAGGGCTAGCAAAGCCACCATGGCAGAAATCGGTACTGG
CTTTCCATTCGACCCCCATTATGTGGAAGTCCTGGGCGAGCGCATGCACTACGTCGATGTTGGTCCGCGC
GATGGCACCCCTGTGCTGTTCCTGCACGGTAACCCGACCTCCTCCTACGTGTGGCGCAACATCATCCCGC
ATGTTGCACCGACCCATCGCTGCATTGCTCCAGACCTGATCGGTATGGGCAAATCCGACAAACCAGACCT
GGGTTATTTCTTCGACGACCACGTCCGCTTCATGGATGCCTTCATCGAAGCCCTGGGTCTGGAAGAGGTC
GTCCTGGTCATTCACGACTGGGGCTCCGCTCTGGGTTTCCACTGGGCCAAGCGCAATCCAGAGCGCGTCA
AAGGTATTGCATTTATGGAGTTCATCCGCCCTATCCCGACCTGGGACGAATGGCCAGAATTTGCCCGCGA
GACCTTCCAGGCCTTCCGCACCACCGACGTCGGCCGCAAGCTGATCATCGATCAGAACGTTTTTATCGAG
GGTACGCTGCCGATGGGTGTCGTCCGCCCGCTGACTGAAGTCGAGATGGACCATTACCGCGAGCCGTTCC
TGAATCCTGTTGACCGCGAGCCACTGTGGCGCTTCCCAAACGAGCTGCCAATCGCCGGTGAGCCAGCGAA
CATCGTCGCGCTGGTCGAAGAATACATGGACTGGCTGCACCAGTCCCCTGTCCCGAAGCTGCTGTTCTGG
GGCACCCCAGGCGTTCTGATCCCACCGGCCGAAGCCGCTCGCCTGGCCAAAAGCCTGCCTAACTGCAAGG
CTGTGGACATCGGCCCGGGTCTGAATCTGCTGCAAGAAGACAACCCGGACCTGATCGGCAGCGAGATCGC
GCGCTGGCTGTCGACGCTCGAGATTTCCGGCGAGCCAACCACTGAGGATCTGTACTTTCAGAGCGATAAC
GCGATCGCTTCCGAATTCGGATCCATGCAGAATGTGATTAATACTGTGAAGGGAAAGGCACTGGAAGTGG
CTGAGTACCTGACCCCGGTCCTCAAGGAATCAAAGTTTAAGGAAACAGGTGTAATTACCCCAGAAGAGTT
TGTGGCAGCTGGAGATCACCTAGTCCACCACTGTCCAACATGGCAATGGGCTACAGGGGAAGAATTGAAA
GTGAAGGCATACCTACCAACAGGCAAACAATTTTTGGTAACCAAAAATGTGCCGTGCTATAAGCGGTGCA
AACAGATGGAATATTCAGATGAATTGGAAGCTATCATTGAAGAAGATGATGGTGATGGCGGATGGGTAGA
TACATATCACAACACAGGTATTACAGGAATAACGGAAGCCGTTAAAGAGATCACACTGGAAAATAAGGAC
AATATAAGGCTTCAAGATTGCTCAGCACTATGTGAAGAGGAAGAAGATGAAGATGAAGGAGAAGCTGCAG
ATATGGAAGAATATGAAGAGAGTGGATTGTTGGAAACAGATGAGGCTACCCTAGATACAAGGAAAATAGT
AGAAGCTTGTAAAGCCAAAACTGATGCTGGCGGTGAAGATGCTATTTTGCAAACCAGAACTTATGACCTT
TACATCACTTATGATAAATATTACCAGACTCCACGATTATGGTTGTTTGGCTATGATGAGCAACGGCAGC
CTTTAACAGTTGAGCACATGTATGAAGACATCAGTCAGGATCATGTGAAGAAAACAGTGACCATTGAAAA
TCACCCTCATCTGCCACCACCTCCCATGTGTTCAGTTCACCCAGCGAGGCATGCTGAGGTGATGAAGAAA
ATCATTGAGACTGTTGCAGAAGGAGGGGGAGAACTTGGAGTTCATATGTATCTTCTTATTTTCTTGAAAT
TTGTACAAGCTGTCATTCCAACAATAGAATATGACTACACAAGACACTTCACAATGTAAGCGGCCGCTTG
CTGAGTTGGCTGCTGCCACCGCTGAGCAATAACTAGCATAACCCCTTGGCCGCTTCGAGCAGACATGATA
AGATACATTGATGAGTTTGGACAAACCACAACTAGAATGCAGTGAAAAAAATGCTTTATTTGTGAAATTT
GTGATGCTATTGCTTTATTTGTAACCATTATAAGCTGCAATAAACAAGTTAACAACAACAATTGCATTCA
TTTTATGTTTCAGGTTCAGGGGGAGATGTGGGAGGTTTTTTTAAGCAAGTAAAACCTCTACAAATGTGGT
AAAATCGAATTTTAACAAAATATTAACGCTTACAATTTCCTGATGCGGTATTTTCTCCTTACGCATCTGT
GCGGTATTTCACACCGCATACGCGGATCTGCGCAGCACCATGGCCTGAAATAACCTCTGAAAGAGGAACT
TGGTTAGGTACCTTCTGAGGCGGAAAGAACCAGCTGTGGAATGTGTGTCAGTTAGGGTGTGGAAAGTCCC
CAGGCTCCCCAGCAGGCAGAAGTATGCAAAGCATGCATCTCAATTAGTCAGCAACCAGGTGTGGAAAGTC
CCCAGGCTCCCCAGCAGGCAGAAGTATGCAAAGCATGCATCTCAATTAGTCAGCAACCATAGTCCCGCCC
CTAACTCCGCCCATCCCGCCCCTAACTCCGCCCAGTTCCGCCCATTCTCCGCCCCATGGCTGACTAATTT
TTTTTATTTATGCAGAGGCCGAGGCCGCCTCGGCCTCTGAGCTATTCCAGAAGTAGTGAGGAGGCTTTTT
TGGAGGCCTAGGCTTTTGCAAAAAGCTTGATTCTTCTGACACAACAGTCTCGAACTTAAGGCTAGAGCCA
CCATGATTGAACAAGATGGATTGCACGCAGGTTCTCCGGCCGCTTGGGTGGAGAGGCTATTCGGCTATGA
CTGGGCACAACAGACAATCGGCTGCTCTGATGCCGCCGTGTTCCGGCTGTCAGCGCAGGGGCGCCCGGTT
CTTTTTGTCAAGACCGACCTGTCCGGTGCCCTGAATGAACTGCAGGACGAGGCAGCGCGGCTATCGTGGC
TGGCCACGACGGGCGTTCCTTGCGCAGCTGTGCTCGACGTTGTCACTGAAGCGGGAAGGGACTGGCTGCT
ATTGGGCGAAGTGCCGGGGCAGGATCTCCTGTCATCTCACCTTGCTCCTGCCGAGAAAGTATCCATCATG
GCTGATGCAATGCGGCGGCTGCATACGCTTGATCCGGCTACCTGCCCATTCGACCACCAAGCGAAACATC
GCATCGAGCGAGCACGTACTCGGATGGAAGCCGGTCTTGTCGATCAGGATGATCTGGACGAAGAGCATCA
GGGGCTCGCGCCAGCCGAACTGTTCGCCAGGCTCAAGGCGCGCATGCCCGACGGCGAGGATCTCGTCGTG
ACCCATGGCGATGCCTGCTTGCCGAATATCATGGTGGAAAATGGCCGCTTTTCTGGATTCATCGACTGTG
GCCGGCTGGGTGTGGCGGACCGCTATCAGGACATAGCGTTGGCTACCCGTGATATTGCTGAAGAGCTTGG
CGGCGAATGGGCTGACCGCTTCCTCGTGCTTTACGGTATCGCCGCTCCCGATTCGCAGCGCATCGCCTTC
TATCGCCTTCTTGACGAGTTCTTCTGAGCGGGACTCTGGGGTTCGAAATGACCGACCAAGCGACGCCCAA
CCTGCCATCACGATGGCCGCAATAAAATATCTTTATTTTCATTACATCTGTGTGTTGGTTTTTTGTGTGA
ATCGATAGCGATAAGGATCCTCTTTGCGCTTGCGTTTTCCCTTGTCCAGATAGCCCAGTAGCTGACATTC
ATCCGGGGTCAGCACCGTTTCTGCGGACTGGCTTTCTACGTAATGGTTTCTTAGACGTCAGGTGGCACTT
TTCGGGGAAATGTGCGCGGAACCCCTATTTGTTTATTTTTCTAAATACATTCAAATATGTATCCGCTCAT
GAGACAATAACCCTGATAAATGCTTCAATAATATTGAAAAAGGAAGAGTATGAGTATTCAACATTTCCGT
GTCGCCCTTATTCCCTTTTTTGCGGCATTTTGCCTTCCTGTTTTTGCTCACCCAGAAACGCTGGTGAAAG
TAAAAGATGCTGAAGATCAGTTGGGTGCACGAGTGGGTTACATCGAACTGGATCTCAACAGCGGTAAGAT
CCTTGAGAGTTTTCGCCCCGAAGAACGTTTTCCAATGATGAGCACTTTCAAAGTTCTGCTATGTGGCGCG
GTATTATCCCGTATTGACGCCGGGCAAGAGCAACTCGGTCGCCGCATACACTATTCTCAGAATGACTTGG
TTGAGTACTCACCAGTCACAGAAAAGCATCTTACGGATGGCATGACAGTAAGAGAATTATGCAGTGCTGC
CATAACCATGAGTGATAACACTGCGGCCAACTTACTTCTGACAACTATCGGAGGACCGAAGGAGCTAACC
GCTTTTTTGCACAACATGGGGGATCATGTAACTCGCCTTGATCGTTGGGAACCGGAGCTGAATGAAGCCA
TACCAAACGACGAGCGTGACACCACGATGCCTGTAGCAATGGCAACAACGTTGCGCAAACTATTAACTGG
CGAACTACTTACTCTAGCTTCCCGGCAACAATTAATAGACTGGATGGAGGCGGATAAAGTTGCAGGACCA
CTTCTGCGCTCGGCCCTTCCGGCTGGCTGGTTTATTGCTGATAAATCTGGAGCCGGTGAGCGTGGGTCTC
GCGGTATCATTGCAGCACTGGGGCCAGATGGTAAGCCCTCCCGTATCGTAGTTATCTACACGACGGGGAG
TCAGGCAACTATGGATGAACGAAATAGACAGATCGCTGAGATAGGTGCCTCACTGATTAAGCATTGGTAA
TTCGAAATGACCGACCAAGCGACGCCCAACCGGTATCAGCTCACTCAAAGGCGGTAATACGGTTATCCAC
AGAATCAGGGGATAACGCAGGAAAGAACATGTGAGCAAAAGGCCAGCAAAAGGCCAGGAACCGTAAAAAG
GCCGCGTTGCTGGCGTTTTTCCATAGGCTCCGCCCCCCTGACGAGCATCACAAAAATCGACGCTCAAGTC
AGAGGTGGCGAAACCCGACAGGACTATAAAGATACCAGGCGTTTCCCCCTGGAAGCTCCCTCGTGCGCTC
TCCTGTTCCGACCCTGCCGCTTACCGGATACCTGTCCGCCTTTCTCCCTTCGGGAAGCGTGGCGCTTTCT
CATAGCTCACGCTGTAGGTATCTCAGTTCGGTGTAGGTCGTTCGCTCCAAGCTGGGCTGTGTGCACGAAC
CCCCCGTTCAGCCCGACCGCTGCGCCTTATCCGGTAACTATCGTCTTGAGTCCAACCCGGTAAGACACGA
CTTATCGCCACTGGCAGCAGCCACTGGTAACAGGATTAGCAGAGCGAGGTATGTAGGCGGTGCTACAGAG
TTCTTGAAGTGGTGGCCTAACTACGGCTACACTAGAAGGACAGTATTTGGTATCTGCGCTCTGCTGAAGC
CAGTTACCTTCGGAAAAAGAGTTGGTAGCTCTTGATCCGGCAAACAAACCACCGCTGGTAGCGGTGGTTT
TTTTGTTTGCAAGCAGCAGATTACGCGCAGAAAAAAAGGATTTCAAGAAGATCCTTTGATCTTTTCTACG
GGGTCTGACGCTCAGTGGAACGAAAACTCACGTTAAGGGATTTTGGTCATGAGATTATCAAAAAGGATCT
TCACCTAGATCCTTTTATAGTCCGGAAATACAGGAACGCACGCTGGATGGCCCTTCGCTGGGATGGTGAA
ACCATGAAAAATGGCAGCTTCAGTGGATTAAGTGGGGGTAATGTGGCCTGTACCCTCTGGTTGCATAGGT
ATTCATACGGTTAAAATTTATCAGGCGCGATTGCGGCAGTTTTTCGGGTGGTTTGTTGCCATTTTTACCT
GTCTGCTGCCGTGATCGCGCTGAACGCGTTTTAGCGGTGCGTACAATTAAGGGATTATGGTAAATCCACT
TACTGTCTGCCCTCGTAGCCATCGAGATAAACCGCAGTACTCCGGCCACGATGCGTCCGGCGTAGAGGAT
CGAGATCTTCAATATTGGCCATTAGCCATATTATTCATTGGTTA
